>Addgene plasmid #115960 | pTW072M | addgene full sequence | sequence record 244255 | Addgene NGS Result
ATGGGCGGCGCATGAGAGAAGCCCAGACCAATTACCTACCCAAAATGGAGAAAGTTCACGTTGACATCGA
GGAAGACAGCCCATTCCTCAGAGCTTTGCAGCGGAGCTTCCCGCAGTTTGAGGTAGAAGCCAAGCAGGTC
ACTGATAATGACCATGCTAATGCCAGAGCGTTTTCGCATCTGGCTTCAAAACTGATCGAAACGGAGGTGG
ACCCATCCGACACGATCCTTGACATTGGAAGTGCGCCCGCCCGCAGAATGTATTCTAAGCACAAGTATCA
TTGTATCTGTCCGATGAGATGTGCGGAAGATCCGGACAGATTGTATAAGTATGCAACTAAGCTGAAGAAA
AACTGTAAGGAAATAACTGATAAGGAATTGGACAAGAAAATGAAGGAGCTCGCCGCCGTCATGAGCGACC
CTGACCTGGAAACTGAGACTATGTGCCTCCACGACGACGAGTCGTGTCGCTACGAAGGGCAAGTCGCTGT
TTACCAGGATGTATACGCGGTTGACGGACCGACAAGTCTCTATCACCAAGCCAATAAGGGAGTTAGAGTC
GCCTACTGGATAGGCTTTGACACCACCCCTTTTATGTTTAAGAACTTGGCTGGAGCATATCCATCATACT
CTACCAACTGGGCCGACGAAACCGTGTTAACGGCTCGTAACATAGGCCTATGCAGCTCTGACGTTATGGA
GCGGTCACGTAGAGGGATGTCCATTCTTAGAAAGAAGTATTTGAAACCATCCAACAATGTTCTATTCTCT
GTTGGCTCGACCATCTACCACGAGAAGAGGGACTTACTGAGGAGCTGGCACCTGCCGTCTGTATTTCACT
TACGTGGCAAGCAAAATTACACATGTCGGTGTGAGACTATAGTTAGTTGCGACGGGTACGTCGTTAAAAG
AATAGCTATCAGTCCAGGCCTGTATGGGAAGCCTTCAGGCTATGCTGCTACGATGCACCGCGAGGGATTC
TTGTGCTGCAAAGTGACAGACACATTGAACGGGGAGAGGGTCTCTTTTCCCGTGTGCACGTATGTGCCAG
CTACATTGTGTGACCAAATGACTGGCATACTGGCAACAGATGTCAGTGCGGACGACGCGCAAAAACTGCT
GGTTGGGCTCAACCAGCGTATAGTCGTCAACGGTCGCACCCAGAGAAACACCAATACCATGAAAAATTAC
CTTTTGCCCGTAGTGGCCCAGGCATTTGCTAGGTGGGCAAAGGAATATAAGGAAGATCAAGAAGATGAAA
GGCCACTAGGACTACGAGATAGACAGTTAGTCATGGGGTGTTGTTGGGCTTTTAGAAGGCACAAGATAAC
ATCTATTTATAAGCGCCCGGATACCCAAACCATCATCAAAGTGAACAGCGATTTCCACTCATTCGTGCTG
CCCAGGATAGGCAGTAACACATTGGAGATCGGGCTGAGAACAAGAATCAGGAAAATGTTAGAGGAGCACA
AGGAGCCGTCACCTCTCATTACCGCCGAGGACGTACAAGAAGCTAAGTGCGCAGCCGATGAGGCTAAGGA
GGTGCGTGAAGCCGAGGAGTTGCGCGCAGCTCTACCACCTTTGGCAGCTGATGTTGAGGAGCCCACTCTG
GAAGCCGATGTCGACTTGATGTTACAAGAGGCTGGGGCCGGCTCAGTGGAGACACCTCGTGGCTTGATAA
AGGTTACCAGCTACGATGGCGAGGACAAGATCGGCTCTTACGCTGTGCTTTCTCCGCAGGCTGTACTCAA
GAGTGAAAAATTATCTTGCATCCACCCTCTCGCTGAACAAGTCATAGTGATAACACACTCTGGCCGAAAA
GGGCGTTATGCCGTGGAACCATACCATGGTAAAGTAGTGGTGCCAGAGGGACATGCAATACCCGTCCAGG
ACTTTCAAGCTCTGAGTGAAAGTGCCACCATTGTGTACAACGAACGTGAGTTCGTAAACAGGTACCTGCA
CCATATTGCCACACATGGAGGAGCGCTGAACACTGATGAAGAATATTACAAAACTGTCAAGCCCAGCGAG
CACGACGGCGAATACCTGTACGACATCGACAGGAAACAGTGCGTCAAGAAAGAACTAGTCACTGGGCTAG
GGCTCACAGGCGAGCTGGTGGATCCTCCCTTCCATGAATTCGCCTACGAGAGTCTGAGAACACGACCAGC
CGCTCCTTACCAAGTACCAACCATAGGGGTGTATGGCGTGCCAGGATCAGGCAAGTCTGGCATCATTAAA
AGCGCAGTCACCAAAAAAGATCTAGTGGTGAGCGCCAAGAAAGAAAACTGTGCAGAAATTATAAGGGACG
TCAAGAAAATGAAAGGGCTGGACGTCAATGCCAGAACTGTGGACTCAGTGCTCTTGAATGGATGCAAACA
CCCCGTAGAGACCCTGTATATTGACGAAGCTTTTGCTTGTCATGCAGGTACTCTCAGAGCGCTCATAGCC
ATTATAAGACCTAAAAAGGCAGTGCTCTGCGGGGATCCCAAACAGTGCGGTTTTTTTAACATGATGTGCC
TGAAAGTGCATTTTAACCACGAGATTTGCACACAAGTCTTCCACAAAAGCATCTCTCGCCGTTGCACTAA
ATCTGTGACTTCGGTCGTCTCAACCTTGTTTTACGACAAAAAAATGAGAACGACGAATCCGAAAGAGACT
AAGATTGTGATTGACACTACCGGCAGTACCAAACCTAAGCAGGACGATCTCATTCTCACTTGTTTCAGAG
GGTGGGTGAAGCAGTTGCAAATAGATTACAAAGGCAACGAAATAATGACGGCAGCTGCCTCTCAAGGGCT
GACCCGTAAAGGTGTGTATGCCGTTCGGTACAAGGTGAATGAAAATCCTCTGTACGCACCCACCTCAGAA
CATGTGAACGTCCTACTGACCCGCACGGAGGACCGCATCGTGTGGAAAACACTAGCCGGCGACCCATGGA
TAAAAACACTGACTGCCAAGTACCCTGGGAATTTCACTGCCACGATAGAGGAGTGGCAAGCAGAGCATGA
TGCCATCATGAGGCACATCTTGGAGAGACCGGACCCTACCGACGTCTTCCAGAATAAGGCAAACGTGTGT
TGGGCCAAGGCTTTAGTGCCGGTGCTGAAGACCGCTGGCATAGACATGACCACTGAACAATGGAACACTG
TGGATTATTTTGAAACGGACAAAGCTCACTCAGCAGAGATAGTATTGAACCAACTATGCGTGAGGTTCTT
TGGACTCGATCTGGACTCCGGTCTATTTTCTGCACCCACTGTTCCGTTATCCATTAGGAATAATCACTGG
GATAACTCCCCGTCGCCTAACATGTACGGGCTGAATAAAGAAGTGGTCCGTCAGCTCTCTCGCAGGTACC
CACAACTGCCTCGGGCAGTTGCCACTGGAAGAGTCTATGACATGAACACTGGTACACTGCGCAATTATGA
TCCGCGCATAAACCTAGTACCTGTAAACAGAAGACTGCCTCATGCTTTAGTCCTCCACCATAATGAACAC
CCACAGAGTGACTTTTCTTCATTCGTCAGCAAATTGAAGGGCAGAACTGTCCTGGTGGTCGGGGAAAAGT
TGTCCGTCCCAGGCAAAATGGTTGACTGGTTGTCAGACCGGCCTGAGGCTACCTTCAGAGCTCGGCTGGA
TTTAGGCATCCCAGGTGATGTGCCCAAATATGACATAATATTTGTTAATGTGAGGACCCCATATAAATAC
CATCACTATCAGCAGTGTGAAGACCATGCCATTAAGCTTAGCATGTTGACCAAGAAAGCTTGTCTGCATC
TGAATCCCGGCGGAACCTGTGTCAGCATAGGTTATGGTTACGCTGACAGGGCCAGCGAAAGCATCATTGG
TGCTATAGCGCGGCTGTTCAAGTTTTCCCGGGTATGCAAACCGAAATCCTCACTTGAAGAGACGGAAGTT
CTGTTTGTATTCATTGGGTACGATCGCAAGGCCCGTACGCACAATCCTTACAAGCTTTCATCAACCTTGA
CCAACATTTATACAGGTTCCAGACTCCACGAAGCCGGATGTGCACCCTCATATCATGTGGTGCGAGGGGA
TATTGCCACGGCCACCGAAGGAGTGATTATAAATGCTGCTAACAGCAAAGGACAACCTGGCGGAGGGGTG
TGCGGAGCGCTGTATAAGAAATTCCCGGAAAGCTTCGATTTACAGCCGATCGAAGTAGGAAAAGCGCGAC
TGGTCAAAGGTGCAGCTAAACATATCATTCATGCCGTAGGACCAAACTTCAACAAAGTTTCGGAGGTTGA
AGGTGACAAACAGTTGGCAGAGGCTTATGAGTCCATCGCTAAGATTGTCAACGATAACAATTACAAGTCA
GTAGCGATTCCACTGTTGTCCACCGGCATCTTTTCCGGGAACAAAGATCGACTAACCCAATCATTGAACC
ATTTGCTGACAGCTTTAGACACCACTGATGCAGATGTAGCCATATACTGCAGGGACAAGAAATGGGAAAT
GACTCTCAAGGAAGCAGTGGCTAGGAGAGAAGCAGTGGAGGAGATATGCATATCCGACGACTCTTCAGTG
ACAGAACCTGATGCAGAGCTGGTGAGGGTGCATCCGAAGAGTTCTTTGGCTGGAAGGAAGGGCTACAGCA
CAAGCGATGGCAAAACTTTCTCATATTTGGAAGGGACCAAGTTTCACCAGGCGGCCAAGGATATAGCAGA
AATTAATGCCATGTGGCCCGTTGCAACGGAGGCCAATGAGCAGGTATGCATGTATATCCTCGGAGAAAGC
ATGAGCAGTATTAGGTCGAAATGCCCCGTCGAAGAGTCGGAAGCCTCCACACCACCTAGCACGCTGCCTT
GCTTGTGCATCCATGCCATGACTCCAGAAAGAGTACAGCGCCTAAAAGCCTCACGTCCAGAACAAATTAC
TGTGTGCTCATCCTTTCCATTGCCGAAGTATAGAATCACTGGTGTGCAGAAGATCCAATGCTCCCAGCCT
ATATTGTTCTCACCGAAAGTGCCTGCGTATATTCATCCAAGGAAGTATCTCGTGGAAACACCACCGGTAG
ACGAGACTCCGGAGCCATCGGCAGAGAACCAATCCACAGAGGGGACACCTGAACAACCACCACTTATAAC
CGAGGATGAGACCAGGACTAGAACGCCTGAGCCGATCATCATCGAAGAGGAAGAAGAGGATAGCATAAGT
TTGCTGTCAGATGGCCCGACCCACCAGGTGCTGCAAGTCGAGGCAGACATTCACGGGCCGCCCTCTGTAT
CTAGCTCATCCTGGTCCATTCCTCATGCATCCGACTTTGATGTGGACAGTTTATCCATACTTGACACCCT
GGAGGGAGCTAGCGTGACCAGCGGGGCAACGTCAGCCGAGACTAACTCTTACTTCGCAAAGAGTATGGAG
TTTCTGGCGCGACCGGTGCCTGCGCCTCGAACAGTATTCAGGAACCCTCCACATCCCGCTCCGCGCACAA
GAACACCGTCACTTGCACCCAGCAGGGCCTGCTCGAGAACCAGCCTAGTTTCCACCCCGCCAGGCGTGAA
TAGGGTGATCACTAGAGAGGAGCTCGAGGCGCTTACCCCGTCACGCACTCCTAGCAGGTCGGTCTCGAGA
ACCAGCCTGGTCTCCAACCCGCCAGGCGTAAATAGGGTGATTACAAGAGAGGAGTTTGAGGCGTTCGTAG
CACAACAACAATGACGGTTTGATGCGGGTGCATACATCTTTTCCTCCGACACCGGTCAAGGGCATTTACA
ACAAAAATCAGTAAGGCAAACGGTGCTATCCGAAGTGGTGTTGGAGAGGACCGAATTGGAGATTTCGTAT
GCCCCGCGCCTCGACCAAGAAAAAGAAGAATTACTACGCAAGAAATTACAGTTAAATCCCACACCTGCTA
ACAGAAGCAGATACCAGTCCAGGAAGGTGGAGAACATGAAAGCCATAACAGCTAGACGTATTCTGCAAGG
CCTAGGGCATTATTTGAAGGCAGAAGGAAAAGTGGAGTGCTACCGAACCCTGCATCCTGTTCCTTTGTAT
TCATCTAGTGTGAACCGTGCCTTTTCAAGCCCCAAGGTCGCAGTGGAAGCCTGTAACGCCATGTTGAAAG
AGAACTTTCCGACTGTGGCTTCTTACTGTATTATTCCAGAGTACGATGCCTATTTGGACATGGTTGACGG
AGCTTCATGCTGCTTAGACACTGCCAGTTTTTGCCCTGCAAAGCTGCGCAGCTTTCCAAAGAAACACTCC
TATTTGGAACCCACAATACGATCGGCAGTGCCTTCAGCGATCCAGAACACGCTCCAGAACGTCCTGGCAG
CTGCCACAAAAAGAAATTGCAATGTCACGCAAATGAGAGAATTGCCCGTATTGGATTCGGCGGCCTTTAA
TGTGGAATGCTTCAAGAAATATGCGTGTAATAATGAATATTGGGAAACGTTTAAAGAAAACCCCATCAGG
CTTACTGAAGAAAACGTGGTAAATTACATTACCAAATTAAAAGGACCAAAAGCTGCTGCTCTTTTTGCGA
AGACACATAATTTGAATATGTTGCAGGACATACCAATGGACAGGTTTGTAATGGACTTAAAGAGAGACGT
GAAAGTGACTCCAGGAACAAAACATACTGAAGAACGGCCCAAGGTACAGGTGATCCAGGCTGCCGATCCG
CTAGCAACAGCGTATCTGTGCGGAATCCACCGAGAGCTGGTTAGGAGATTAAATGCGGTCCTGCTTCCGA
ACATTCATACACTGTTTGATATGTCGGCTGAAGACTTTGACGCTATTATAGCCGAGCACTTCCAGCCTGG
GGATTGTGTTCTGGAAACTGACATCGCGTCGTTTGATAAAAGTGAGGACGACGCCATGGCTCTGACCGCG
TTAATGATTCTGGAAGACTTAGGTGTGGACGCAGAGCTGTTGACGCTGATTGAGGCGGCTTTCGGCGAAA
TTTCATCAATACATTTGCCCACTAAAACTAAATTTAAATTCGGAGCCATGATGAAATCTGGAATGTTCCT
CACACTGTTTGTGAACACAGTCATTAACATTGTAATCGCAAGCAGAGTGTTGAGAGAACGGCTAACCGGA
TCACCATGTGCAGCATTCATTGGAGATGACAATATCGTGAAAGGAGTCAAATCGGACAAATTAATGGCAG
ACAGGTGCGCCACCTGGTTGAATATGGAAGTCAAGATTATAGATGCTGTGGTGGGCGAGAAAGCGCCTTA
TTTCTGTGGAGGGTTTATTTTGTGTGACTCCGTGACCGGCACAGCGTGCCGTGTGGCAGACCCCCTAAAA
AGGCTGTTTAAGCTTGGCAAACCTCTGGCAGCAGACGATGAACATGATGATGACAGGAGAAGGGCATTGC
ATGAAGAGTCAACACGCTGGAACCGAGTGGGTATTCTTTCAGAGCTGTGCAAGGCAGTAGAATCAAGGTA
TGAAACCGTAGGAACTTGAAGAGCGTCGAACGACAGCCTACCAAAGGTTGAAACCGTAGGAACTTGAAGA
GCGTCGACCGACAGCCTTCCAAATGTTCTTCTCAAACGGAATCGTCGTATCCAGCCTACTCGCTATTGTC
CTCAATGCCGTATTAAATCATAAAAAGAAATAAGAAAAAGAGGTGCGAGCCTCTTTTTTGTGTGACAAAA
TAAAAACATCTACCTATTCATATACGCTAGTGTCATAGTCCTGAAAATCATCTGCATCAAGAACAATTTC
ACAACTCTTATACTTTTCTCTTACAAGTCGTTCGGCTTCATCTGGATTTTCAGCCTCTATACTTACTAAA
CGTGATAAAGTTTCTGTAATTTCTACTGTATCGACCTGCAGACTGGCTGTGTATAAGGGAGCCTGACATT
TATATTCCCCAGAACATCAGGTTAATGGCGTTTTTGATGTCATTTTCGCGGTGGCTGAGATCAGCCACTT
CTTCCCCGATAACGGAGACCGGCACACTGGCCATATCGGTGGTCATCATGCGCCAGCTTTCATCCCCGAT
ATGCACCACCGGGTAAAGTTCACGGGAGACTTTATCTGACAGCAGACGTGCACTGGCCAGGGGGATCACC
ATCCGTCGCCCGGGCGTGTCAATAATATCACTCTGTACATCCACAAACAGACGATAACGGCTCTCTCTTT
TATAGGTGTAAACCTTAAACTGCATTTCACCAGCCCCTGTTCTCGTCAGCAAAAGAGCCGTTCATTTCAA
TAAACCGGGCGACCTCAGCCATCCCTTCCTGATTTTCCGCTTTCCAGCGTTCGGCACGCAGACGACGGGC
TTCATTCTGCATGGTTGTGCTTACCAGACCGGAGATATTGACATCATATATGCCTTGAGCAACTGATAGC
TGTCGCTGTCAACTGTCACTGTAATACGCTGCTTCATAGCATACCTCTTTTTGACATACTTCGGGTATAC
ATATCAGTATATATTCTTATACCGCAAAAATCAGCGCGCAAATACGCATACTGTTATCTGGCTTTTAGTA
AGCCGGATCCACGCGGCGTTTACGCCCCCCCTGCCACTCATCGCAGTACTGTTGTAATTCATTAAGCATT
CTGCCGACATGGAAGCCATCACAAACGGCATGATGAACCTGAATCGCCAGCGGCATCAGCACCTTGTCGC
CTTGCGTATAATATTTGCCCATGGTGAAAACGGGGGCGAAGAAGTTGTCCATATTGGCCACGTTTAAATC
AAAACTGGTGAAACTCACCCAGGGATTGGCTGAGACGAAAAACATATTCTCAATAAACCCTTTAGGGAAA
TAGGCCAGGTTTTCACCGTAACACGCCACATCTTGCGAATATATGTGTAGAAACTGCCGGAAATCGTCGT
GGTATTCACTCCAGAGCGATGAAAACGTTTCAGTTTGCTCATGGAAAACGGTGTAACAAGGGTGAACACT
ATCCCATATCACCAGCTCACCGTCTTTCATTGCCATACGGAATTCCGGATGAGCATTCATCAGGCGGGCA
AGAATGTGAATAAAGGCCGGATAAAACTTGTGCTTATTTTTCTTTACGGTCTTTAAAAAGGCCGTAATAT
CCAGCTGAACGGTCTGGTTATAGGTACATTGAGCAACTGACTGAAATGCCTCAAAATGTTCTTTACGATG
CCATTGGGATATATCAACGGTGGTATATCCAGTGATTTTTTTCTCCATTTTAGCTTCCTTAGCTCCTGAA
AATCTCGATAACTCAAAAAATACGCCCGGTAGTGATCTTATTTCATTATGGTGAAAGTTGGAACCTCTTA
CGTGCCGATCAACGTCTCATTTTCGCCAAAAGTTGGCCCAGGGCTTCCCGGTATCAACAGGGACACCAGG
ATTTATTTATTCTGCGAAGTGATCTTCCGTCACAGGTATTTATTCGGCGCAAAGTGCGGCTCTTCTTCAA
AAAAAAAAAAAAAAAAAAAAAAAAAAAAAAAAAAAAAATAGGGATAACAGGGTAATTGAGCAAAAGGCCA
GCAAAAGGCCAGGAACCGTAAAAAGGCCGCGTTGCTGGCGTTTTTCCATAGGCTCCGCCCCCCTGACGAG
CATCACAAAAATCGACGCTCAAGTCAGAGGTGGCGAAACCCGACAGGACTATAAAGATACCAGGCGTTTC
CCCCTGGAAGCTCCCTCGTGCGCTCTCCTGTTCCGACCCTGCCGCTTACCGGATACCTGTCCGCCTTTCT
CCCTTCGGGAAGCGTGGCGCTTTCTCATAGCTCACGCTGTAGGTATCTCAGTTCGGTGTAGGTCGTTCGC
TCCAAGCTGGGCTGTGTGCACGAACCCCCCGTTCAGCCCGACCGCTGCGCCTTATCCGGTAACTATCGTC
TTGAGTCCAACCCGGTAAGACACGACTTATCGCCACTGGCAGCAGCCACTGGTAACAGGATTAGCAGAGC
GAGGTATGTAGGCGGTGCTACAGAGTTCTTGAAGTGGTGGCCTAACTACGGCTACACTAGAAGAACAGTA
TTTGGTATCTGCGCTCTGCTGAAGCCAGTTACCTTCGGAAAAAGAGTTGGTAGCTCTTGATCCGGCAAAC
AAACCACCGCTGGTAGCGGTGGTTTTTTTGTTTGCAAGCAGCAGATTACGCGCAGAAAAAAAGGATCTCA
AGAAGATCCTTTGATCTTTTCTACGGGGTCTGACGCTCAGTGGAACGAAAACTCACGTTAAGGGATTTTG
GTCATGAGATTATCAAAAAGGATCTTCACCTAGATCCTTTTAAATTAAAAATGAAGTTTTAAATCAATCT
AAAGTATATATGAGTAAACTTGGTCTGACAGTTACCAATGCTTAATCAGTGAGGCACCTATCTCAGCGAT
CTGTCTATTTCGTTCATCCATAGTTGCCTGACTCCCCGTCGTGTAGATAACTACGATACGGGAGGGCTTA
CCATCTGGCCCCAGTGCTGCAATGATACCGCGAGACCCACGCTCACCGGCTCCAGATTTATCAGCAATAA
ACCAGCCAGCCGGAAGGGCCGAGCGCAGAAGTGGTCCTGCAACTTTATCCGCCTCCATCCAGTCTATTAA
TTGTTGCCGGGAAGCTAGAGTAAGTAGTTCGCCAGTTAATAGTTTGCGCAACGTTGTTGCCATTGCTACA
GGCATCGTGGTGTCACGCTCGTCGTTTGGTATGGCTTCATTCAGCTCCGGTTCCCAACGATCAAGGCGAG
TTACATGATCCCCCATGTTGTGCAAAAAAGCGGTTAGCTCCTTCGGTCCTCCGATCGTTGTCAGAAGTAA
GTTGGCCGCAGTGTTATCACTCATGGTTATGGCAGCACTGCATAATTCTCTTACTGTCATGCCATCCGTA
AGATGCTTTTCTGTGACTGGTGAGTACTCAACCAAGTCATTCTGAGAATAGTGTATGCGGCGACCGAGTT
GCTCTTGCCCGGCGTCAATACGGGATAATACCGCGCCACATAGCAGAACTTTAAAAGTGCTCATCATTGG
AAAACGTTCTTCGGGGCGAAAACTCTCAAGGATCTTACCGCTGTTGAGATCCAGTTCGATGTAACCCACT
CGTGCACCCAACTGATCTTCAGCATCTTTTACTTTCACCAGCGTTTCTGGGTGAGCAAAAACAGGAAGGC
AAAATGCCGCAAAAAAGGGAATAAGGGCGACACGGAAATGTTGAATACTCATACTCTTCCTTTTTCAATA
TTATTGAAGCATTTATCAGGGTTATTGTCTCATGAGCGGATACATATTTGAATGTATTTAGAAAAATAAA
CAAATAGGGGTTCCGCGCACATTTCCCCGAAAAGTGCCACCTGACGTTAGGGATAACAGGGTAATTAATA
CGACTCACTATAG
Features (pLannotate 1.2.2; 10 found; start..end, strand, type, name):
     45..7436    +  CDS            POLN_EEVVT: Experimental evidence at protein level: Swiss-Prot protein existence level 1. [RNA-directed RNA polymerase nsP4]: RNA dependent RNA polymerase (By similarity). Replicates genomic and antigenomic RNA by recognizing replications specific signals. The early replication complex formed by the polyproteins P123/P123' and nsP4 synthesizes minus-strand RNAs (By similarity). The late replication complex composed of fully processed nsP1-nsP4 is responsible for the production of genomic and subgenomic plus-strand RNAs (By similarity). From Venezuelan equine encephalitis virus (strain Trinidad donkey) (VE
   7647..7799    -  CDS            dpnD (fragment): DPND_STRPN - Protein predicted: Swiss-Prot protein existence level 4. From Streptococcus pneumoniae serotype 4 (strain ATCC BAA-334 / TIGR4).
   7843..8145    -  CDS            ccdB: CCDB_ECOLI - Also known as G, letB, letD. Experimental evidence at protein level: Swiss-Prot protein existence level 1. Toxic component of a type II toxin-antitoxin (TA) system, functioning in plasmid maintainence. Responsible for the post- segregational killing (PSK) of plasmid-free cells, also referred to as a plasmid addiction system. Half-life of over 2 hours. Cell killing by CcdB is accompanied by filamentation, defects in chromosome and plasmid segregation, defects in cell division, formation of anucleate cells, decreased DNA synthesis and plasmid loss. Interferes with the activity of DN
   8150..8308    -  CDS            ccdA (fragment): CCDA_ECO57 - Also known as H, letA. Experimental evidence at protein level: Swiss-Prot protein existence level 1. Antitoxin component of a type II toxin-antitoxin (TA) system which inhibits the post-segregational killing (PSK) of plasmid-free cells, also referred to as a plasmid addiction system. Binds to and blocks the activity of CcdB; will also remove bound CcdB protein from the CcdB-GyrA complex by forming a CcdA-CcdB complex, a process termed rejuvenation. Functions as a transcriptional corepressor for the ccdAB operon, repression also requires CcdB (By similarity). From Escherichia coli
   8490..9148    -  CDS            CmR: chloramphenicol acetyltransferase; cat; confers resistance to chloramphenicol
   9149..9251    -  promoter       cat promoter: promoter of the E. coli cat gene encoding chloramphenicol acetyltransferase
   9493..10081   -  rep_origin     ori: high-copy-number ColE1/pMB1/pBR322/pUC origin of replication
  10252..11112   -  CDS            AmpR: β-lactamase; bla; confers resistance to ampicillin, carbenicillin, and related antibiotics
  11113..11217   -  promoter       AmpR promoter: bla
  11266..11283   +  promoter       T7 promoter (fragment): promoter for bacteriophage T7 RNA polymerase
