[The description below was written by a language model from this plasmid's Addgene catalogue record and pLannotate feature annotations shown in this document.]
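Description:
pTW072M is a Gateway destination vector built on a high-copy pUC19 backbone for assembling Venezuelan equine encephalitis virus (VEEV) replicon constructs, and it is catalogued as a synthetic biology plasmid. It replicates in E. coli from the ColE1/pUC origin and carries two selectable markers: β-lactamase (AmpR) under its own promoter on the backbone, and chloramphenicol acetyltransferase (CmR) driven by the cat promoter within the Gateway cassette. Because the cassette also encodes the gyrase-poisoning toxin CcdB, the empty vector has to be maintained in a ccdB-tolerant strain. After recombination the cassette is replaced by the incoming insert, so ordinary strains survive only if they carry recombined plasmid. The attR recombination sites that would flank such a cassette are not annotated in the feature table, and the short ccdA and dpnD matches are probably just fragments carried along with the cassette.

The main payload is a roughly 7.4 kb open reading frame matching the VEEV (Trinidad donkey strain) nonstructural polyprotein, which yields nsP1–nsP4, the replicase that copies genomic RNA and produces subgenomic plus-strand RNA. The record states that nsP2 carries a Q739L substitution but does not explain its effect. A T7 promoter fragment sits at the end of the numbered sequence, immediately upstream of the polyprotein on the circular map. This is consistent with in vitro transcription of self-amplifying replicon RNA. The ccdB/CmR cassette lies downstream of the replicase, where cargo genes would be inserted, although a subgenomic promoter is not annotated. The "Lvl2" name suggests a step in a hierarchical assembly scheme. The associated publication concerns small-molecule regulation of RNA-delivered genetic circuits in mammalian cells.
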