Addgene plasmid #115960: pTW072M
Purpose: Destination Vector
Depositing lab: Ron Weiss. Depositing organization: Massachusetts Institute of Technology. Publication: Small-molecule-based regulation of RNA-delivered circuits in mammalian cells. Wagner TE, Becraft JR, Bodner K, Teague B, Zhang X, Woo A, Porter E, Alburquerque B, Dobosh B, Andries O, Sanders NN, Beal J, Densmore D, Kitada T, Weiss R. Nat Chem Biol. 2018 Nov;14(11):1043-1050. doi: 10.1038/s41589-018-0146-9. Epub 2018 Oct 16. PubMed 30327560.
Backbone
  Vector backbone: pUC19
  Vector type: Synthetic Biology
Growth in bacteria
  Bacterial resistance: Chloramphenicol and Ampicillin, 25 & 100 μg/mL
  Growth temperature: 37°C
  Growth strain: ccdB Survival
  Copy number: High Copy
Gene/Insert
  Gene/Insert name: Lvl2 (nsP2 Q739L)
  Species: venezuelan equine encephalitis
  Mutation: nsP2 Q739L
  Cloning method: Gateway Cloning
Terms and licenses: Academic/Nonprofit Terms; Industry Terms: Not Available to Industry
How to cite: pTW072M was a gift from Ron Weiss (Addgene plasmid # 115960 ; http://n2t.net/addgene:115960 ; RRID:Addgene_115960)
